Addgene plasmid #83136: Hs.KRAS4b S181A
Purpose: Gateway ORF Entry clone of human KRAS4B [NM_004985.4 ] with stop codon (for native or N-terminal fusions), S181A mutation
Depositing lab: Dominic Esposito. Depositing organization: National Cancer Institute (NCI).
Backbone
  Vector backbone: pDonor-255
  Backbone size w/o insert (bp): 2693
  Vector type: Gateway Entry Clone
Growth in bacteria
  Bacterial resistance: Spectinomycin, 50 μg/mL
  Growth temperature: 37°C
  Growth strain: DH10B
  Copy number: High Copy
Gene/Insert
  Gene/Insert name: KRAS
  Species: H. sapiens (human)
  Insert size (bp): 567
  Mutation: S181A
  GenBank ID: NM_004985.4
  Entrez Gene: KRAS (a.k.a. 'C-K-RAS, C-K-RAS, CFC2, K-RAS2A, K-RAS2B, K-RAS4A, K-RAS4B, K-Ras, K-Ras 2, KI-RAS, KRAS1, KRAS2, NS, NS3, OES, RALD, RASK2, c-Ki-ras, c-Ki-ras2)
  Cloning method: Gateway Cloning
  Sequencing primers: 5′ M13F 23-mer (5'-CCCAGTCACGACGTTGTAAAACG); 3′ attLR 23-mer (5'-TAACATCAGAGATTTTGAGACAC)
Terms and licenses: Academic/Nonprofit Terms; Industry Terms: Not Available to Industry
How to cite: Hs.KRAS4b S181A was a gift from Dominic Esposito (Addgene plasmid # 83136 ; http://n2t.net/addgene:83136 ; RRID:Addgene_83136)
