[The description below was written by a language model from this plasmid's Addgene catalogue record and pLannotate feature annotations shown in this document.]
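Description:
Hs.KRAS4b S181A is a Gateway entry clone built on the pDonor-255 backbone, carrying the human KRAS4B open reading frame (the 4B splice isoform of the K-Ras small GTPase proto-oncoprotein) with a serine-to-alanine substitution at residue 181. The 567 bp insert sits in a plasmid of about 3.3 kb and includes its native stop codon, so after transfer it can be expressed either untagged or with an N-terminal fusion supplied by the destination vector, but not with a C-terminal tag. The plasmid is maintained in E. coli at high copy through a ColE1/pUC-type origin and is selected with spectinomycin via the aadA aminoglycoside adenylyltransferase gene (SmR). This gene lies downstream of a fragment of a class 1 integron Pc promoter and a short gentamicin acetyltransferase remnant.

In the annotated sequence the K-Ras coding region is flanked by attL recombination sites, one called as attL3 upstream and a fragment called as attL2 downstream in the opposite orientation. These are automated assignments, so the exact attL variants are best taken from the backbone documentation. The sites allow LR Clonase-mediated transfer of the ORF into compatible Gateway destination vectors. As is usual for an entry clone, no promoter driving the insert is annotated, so expression depends on the destination vector chosen. The rrnB T1 and T2 terminators lie upstream of the cassette across the plasmid junction, where they can shield it from read-through transcription, and the short lacZα and lacI fragments are backbone remnants. The record does not state the experimental rationale for S181A, but the construct serves as a shuttle source for generating expression clones of this KRAS4B point mutant.
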