Features (pLannotate 1.2.2; 11 found; start..end, strand, type, name):
     18..54      -  CDS            lacZα (fragment): LacZα fragment of β-galactosidase; lacZ fragment
     85..180     +  protein_bind   attL3: mutant version of attL; recombination site for the Gateway® LR reaction LR Clonase™
    186..752     +  CDS            K-Ras: human small GTPase proto-oncoprotein
    757..850     -  protein_bind   attL2 (fragment): mutant version of attL; recombination site for the Gateway® LR reaction LR Clonase™
    965..988     +  promoter       Pc promoter (fragment): intI1 (promoter lies within the coding sequence); class 1 integron promoter
   1164..1220    +  CDS            GmR (fragment): gentamycin acetyltransferase; aacC1; confers resistance to gentamycin
   1227..2018    +  CDS            SmR: aminoglycoside adenylyltransferase (Murphy, 1985); aadA; confers resistance to spectinomycin and streptomycin
   2111..2699    +  rep_origin     ori: high-copy-number ColE1/pMB1/pBR322/pUC origin of replication
   2882..2974    +  CDS            lacI (fragment): lac repressor; lacI; The lac repressor binds to the lac operator to inhibit transcription in E. coli. This inhibition can be relieved by adding lactose or isopropyl-β-D-thiogalactopyranoside (IPTG).
   3029..3056    -  terminator     rrnB T2 terminator: transcription terminator T2 from the E. coli rrnB gene
   3188..3231    +  terminator     rrnB T1 terminator: Escherichia coli rrnB; transcription terminator T1 from the E. coli rrnB gene
>Addgene plasmid #83136 | Hs.KRAS4b S181A | depositor full sequence | sequence record 158099 | Full Sequence
TTAACGCTAGCATGGATGTTTTCCCAGTCACGACGTTGTAAAACGACGGCCAGTCTTAAAATTCGAGCTC
GGTCCGAGGATCCGAAATAATGATTTTATTTTGACTGATAGTGACCTGTTCGTTGCAACAAATTGATAAG
CAATGCTTTTTTATAATGCCAACTTTGTACAAAAAAGTTGGCACCATGACTGAATATAAACTTGTGGTAG
TTGGAGCTGGTGGCGTAGGCAAGAGTGCCTTGACGATACAGCTAATTCAGAATCATTTTGTGGACGAATA
TGATCCAACAATAGAGGATTCCTACAGGAAGCAAGTAGTAATTGATGGAGAAACCTGTCTCTTGGATATT
CTCGACACAGCAGGTCAAGAGGAGTACAGTGCAATGAGGGACCAGTACATGAGGACTGGGGAGGGCTTTC
TTTGTGTATTTGCCATAAATAATACTAAATCATTTGAAGATATTCACCATTATAGAGAACAAATTAAAAG
AGTTAAGGACTCTGAAGATGTACCTATGGTCCTAGTAGGAAATAAATGTGATTTGCCTTCTAGAACAGTA
GACACAAAACAGGCTCAGGACTTAGCAAGAAGTTATGGAATTCCTTTTATTGAAACATCAGCAAAGACAA
GACAGGGTGTTGATGATGCCTTCTATACATTAGTTCGAGAAATTCGAAAACATAAAGAAAAGATGAGCAA
AGATGGTAAAAAGAAGAAAAAGAAGGCAAAGACAAAGTGTGTAATTATGTAATCAACTTTCTTGTACAAA
GTTGGCATTATAGGAAAGCATTGCTTATCAATTTGTTGCAACGAACAGGTCACTATCAGTCAAAATAAAA
TCATTATTTGCATGCAAGCTTAGATCCTCTAGACCAGCCAGGACAGAAATGCCTCGACTTCGCTGCTACC
CAAGGTTGCCGGGTGACGCACACCGTGGAAACGGATGAAGGCACGAACCCAGTGGACATAAGCCTGTTCG
GTTCGTAAGCTGTAATGCAAGTAGCGTATGCGCTCACGCAACTGGTCCAGAACCTTGACCGAACGCAGCG
GTGGTAACGGCGCAGTGGCGGTTTTCATGGCTTGTTATGACTGTTTTTTTGGGGTACAGTCTATGCCTCG
GGCATCCAAGCAGCAAGCGCGTTACGCCGTGGGTCGATGTTTGATGTTATGGAGCAGCAACGATGTTACG
CAGCAGGGCAGTCGCCCTAAAACAAAGTTAAACATTATGAGGGAAGCGGTGATCGCCGAAGTATCGACTC
AACTATCAGAGGTAGTTGGCGTCATCGAGCGCCATCTCGAACCGACGTTGCTGGCCGTACATTTGTACGG
CTCCGCAGTGGATGGCGGCCTGAAGCCACACAGTGATATTGATTTGCTGGTTACGGTGACCGTAAGGCTT
GATGAAACAACGCGGCGAGCTTTGATCAACGACCTTTTGGAAACTTCGGCTTCCCCTGGAGAGAGCGAGA
TTCTCCGCGCTGTAGAAGTCACCATTGTTGTGCACGACGACATCATTCCGTGGCGTTATCCAGCTAAGCG
CGAACTGCAATTTGGAGAATGGCAGCGCAATGACATTCTTGCAGGTATCTTCGAGCCAGCCACGATCGAC
ATTGATCTGGCTATCTTGCTGACAAAAGCAAGAGAACATAGCGTTGCCTTGGTAGGTCCAGCGGCGGAGG
AACTCTTTGATCCGGTTCCTGAACAGGATCTATTTGAGGCGCTAAATGAAACCTTAACGCTATGGAACTC
GCCGCCCGACTGGGCTGGCGATGAGCGAAATGTAGTGCTTACGTTGTCCCGCATTTGGTACAGCGCAGTA
ACCGGCAAAATCGCGCCGAAGGATGTCGCTGCCGACTGGGCAATGGAGCGCCTGCCGGCCCAGTATCAGC
CCGTCATACTTGAAGCTAGACAGGCTTATCTTGGACAAGAAGAAGATCGCTTGGCCTCGCGCGCAGATCA
GTTGGAAGAATTTGTCCACTACGTGAAAGGCGAGATCACCAAGGTAGTCGGCAAATAACCCTCGAGCCAC
CCATGACCAAAATCCCTTAACGTGAGTTACGCGTCGTTCCACTGAGCGTCAGACCCCGTAGAAAAGATCA
AAGGATCTTCTTGAGATCCTTTTTTTCTGCGCGTAATCTGCTGCTTGCAAACAAAAAAACCACCGCTACC
AGCGGTGGTTTGTTTGCCGGATCAAGAGCTACCAACTCTTTTTCCGAAGGTAACTGGCTTCAGCAGAGCG
CAGATACCAAATACTGTCCTTCTAGTGTAGCCGTAGTTAGGCCACCACTTCAAGAACTCTGTAGCACCGC
CTACATACCTCGCTCTGCTAATCCTGTTACCAGTGGCTGCTGCCAGTGGCGATAAGTCGTGTCTTACCGG
GTTGGACTCAAGACGATAGTTACCGGATAAGGCGCAGCGGTCGGGCTGAACGGGGGGTTCGTGCACACAG
CCCAGCTTGGAGCGAACGACCTACACCGAACTGAGATACCTACAGCGTGAGCATTGAGAAAGCGCCACGC
TTCCCGAAGGGAGAAAGGCGGACAGGTATCCGGTAAGCGGCAGGGTCGGAACAGGAGAGCGCACGAGGGA
GCTTCCAGGGGGAAACGCCTGGTATCTTTATAGTCCTGTCGGGTTTCGCCACCTCTGACTTGAGCGTCGA
TTTTTGTGATGCTCGTCAGGGGGGCGGAGCCTATGGAAAAACGCCAGCAACGCGGCCTTTTTACGGTTCC
TGGCCTTTTGCTGGCCTTTTGCTCACATGTTCTTTCCTGCGTTATCCCCTGATTCTGTGGATAACCGTAT
TACCGCCTTTGAGTGAGCTGATACCGCTCGCCGCAGCCGAACGACCGAGCGCAGCGAGTCAGTGAGCGAG
GAAGCGGAAGAGCGCCCAATACGCAAACCGCCTCTCCCCGCGCGTTGGCCGATTCATTAATGCAGCTGGC
ACGACAGGTTTCCCGACTGGAAAGCGGGCAGTGAGCGCAACGCAATTAATACGCGTACCGCTAGCCAGGA
AGAGTTTGTAGAAACGCAAAAAGGCCATCCGTCAGGATGGCCTTCTGCTTAGTTTGATGCCTGGCAGTTT
ATGGCGGGCGTCCTGCCCGCCACCCTCCGGGCCGTTGCTTCACAACGTTCAAATCCGCTCCCGGCGGATT
TGTCCTACTCAGGAGAGCGTTCACCGACAAACAACAGATAAAACGAAAGGCCCAGTCTTCCGACTGAGCC
TTTCGTTTTATTTGATGCCTGGCAGTTCCCTACTCTCGCG
