>Addgene plasmid #83136 | Hs.KRAS4b S181A | addgene partial sequence | sequence record 159009 | M13pUC-Fwd 5'-CCCAGTCACGACGTTGTAAAACG-3'
AATTCGAGCTCGGTCCGAGGATCCGAAATAATGATTTTATTTTGACTGATAGTGACCTGTTCGTTGCAAC
AAATTGATAAGCAATGCTTTTTTATAATGCCAACTTTGTACAAAAAAGTTGGCACCATGACTGAATATAA
ACTTGTGGTAGTTGGAGCTGGTGGCGTAGGCAAGAGTGCCTTGACGATACAGCTAATTCAGAATCATTTT
GTGGACGAATATGATCCAACAATAGAGGATTCCTACAGGAAGCAAGTAGTAATTGATGGAGAAACCTGTC
TCTTGGATATTCTCGACACAGCAGGTCAAGAGGAGTACAGTGCAATGAGGGACCAGTACATGAGGACTGG
GGAGGGCTTTCTTTGTGTATTTGCCATAAATAATACTAAATCATTTGAAGATATTCACCATTATAGAGAA
CAAATTAAAAGAGTTAAGGACTCTGAAGATGTACCTATGGTCCTAGTAGGAAATAAATGTGATTTGCCTT
CTAGAACAGTAGACACAAAACAGGCTCAGGACTTAGCAAGAAGTTATGGAATTCCTTTTATTGAAACATC
AGCAAAGACAAGACAGGGTGTTGATGATGCCTTCTATACATTAGTTCGAGAAATTCGAAAACATAAAGAA
AAGATGAGCAAAGATGGTAAAAAGAAGAAAAAGAAGGCAAAGACAAAGTGTGTAATTATGTAATCAACTT
TCTTGTACAAAGTTGGCATTATAGGAAAGCATTGCTTATCAATTTGTTGCAACGAACAGGTCACTATCAG
TCAAAATAAAATCATTATTTGCATGCAAGCTTAGATCCTCTAGACCAGCCAGGACAGAAATGCCTCGACT
TCGCTGCTACCCAAGGTTGCCGGGTGACGCACACCGTGGAAACGGATGAAGGCACGAACCCAGTGGACAT
AAGCCTG
